Addgene plasmid #107269: pUDP123
Purpose: pUDP123 expressing a polycistronic g-RNA array for Cas9 editing targeting the genes OpADE2 and OpNIAD and Spcas9D147Y P411T in O. parapolymorpha (HH-gRNAOpADE2-HDV-linker-HH-gRNAOpNIAD-HDV)
Depositing lab: Jean-Marc Daran. Depositing organization: Delft University of Technology. Publication: Genome editing in Kluyveromyces and Ogataea yeasts using a broad-host-range Cas9/gRNA co-expression plasmid. Juergens H, Varela JA, Gorter de Vries AR, Perli T, Gast VJM, Gyurchev NY, Rajkumar AS, Mans R, Pronk JT, Morrissey JP, Daran JG. FEMS Yeast Res. 2018 May 1;18(3). pii: 4847887. doi: 10.1093/femsyr/foy012. PubMed 29438517.
Backbone
  Vector backbone: pUDP002 #103872
  Backbone manufacturer: Juergens H et al. Genome editing in Kluyveromyces and Ogataea yeasts using a broad-host-range Cas9/gRNA expression plasmid
  Backbone size w/o insert (bp): 10046
  Total vector size (bp): 10458
  Modifications to backbone: polycistronic HH-gRNA-HDV-HH-gRNA-HDV array targetting OpADE2 and NIAD in O. parapolymorpha
  Vector type: Yeast Expression
  Selectable markers: Hygromycin
Growth in bacteria
  Bacterial resistance: Ampicillin, 100 μg/mL
  Growth temperature: 37°C
  Growth strain: DH5alpha
  Copy number: High Copy
Gene/Insert
  Gene/Insert name: polycistronic HH-gRNA-HDV-HH-gRNA-HDV array targetting OpADE2 and NIAD in O. parapolymorpha
  gRNA/shRNA sequence: TTCCAGCTGATGAGTCCGTGAGGACGAAACGAGTAAGCTCGTCCTGGAATTGATCTGCTTGGCGTTTTAGAGCTAGAAATAGCAAGTTAAAATAAGGCTAGTCCGTTATCAACTTGAAAAAGTGGCACCGAGTCGGTGCTTTTGGCCGGCATGGTCCCAGCCTCCTCGCTGGCGCCGGCTGGGCAACATGCTTCGGCATGGCGAATGGGACCATCGTTGGCTGTGCTCTGATGAGTCCGTGAGGACGAAACGAGTAAGCTCGTCagcacagaccatagtaactgGTTTTAGAGCTAGAAATAGCAAGTTAAAATAAGGCTAGTCCGTTATCAACTTGAAAAAGTGGCACCGAGTCGGTGCTTTTGGCCGGCATGGTCCCAGCCTCCTCGCTGGCGCCGGCTGGGCAACATGCTTCGGCATGGCGAATGGGACACAG
  Species: Ogataea parapolymorpha
  GenBank ID: FJ493241.1 XM_014082012.1
  Promoter: ScTDH3
  Cloning method: Restriction Enzyme; 5′ cloning site BsaI (destroyed during cloning); 3′ cloning site BsaI (destroyed during cloning)
  Sequencing primers: 5′ GTCCATAGTCAACAAGAGCCC; 3′ CAATCCTTTGCCGTAGTTTCAACG
Terms and licenses: Academic/Nonprofit Terms; Industry Terms: Not Available to Industry
How to cite: pUDP123 was a gift from Jean-Marc Daran (Addgene plasmid # 107269 ; http://n2t.net/addgene:107269 ; RRID:Addgene_107269)
