[The description below was written by a language model from this plasmid's Addgene catalogue record and pLannotate feature annotations shown in this document.]
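Description:
pUDP123 is a yeast expression plasmid of about 10.5 kb, built on the broad-host-range Cas9/gRNA co-expression backbone pUDP002 and intended for CRISPR genome editing in the yeast Ogataea parapolymorpha. In E. coli it is maintained as a high-copy plasmid through a ColE1/pUC-type origin and the ampicillin resistance gene (bla) with its own promoter. In yeast, transformants are selected with the hphMX6 cassette, which confers hygromycin resistance. The feature table does not annotate a yeast replication element, so the recorded information does not show how the plasmid is maintained in the yeast host.

The plasmid carries two functional units. The first is a Streptococcus pyogenes Cas9 coding sequence flanked on both sides by SV40 nuclear localization signals. The catalogue describes it as the D147Y P411T variant, and the promoter and terminator driving it are not annotated. The second unit is a polycistronic guide RNA array, inserted at BsaI sites that were destroyed during cloning. It is transcribed from the S. cerevisiae TDH3 (GAP) promoter and followed by a CYC1 terminator fragment just across the circular junction. The array is arranged as hammerhead ribozyme, gRNA, HDV ribozyme, linker, hammerhead ribozyme, gRNA, HDV ribozyme. Because TDH3 is an RNA polymerase II promoter, the flanking self-cleaving ribozymes are needed to excise each guide from the capped, polyadenylated transcript with defined ends. This releases two functional guides, one targeting OpADE2 and the other OpNIAD. The annotation picks up both hammerheads and both gRNA scaffolds but not the HDV ribozymes, which are named only in the catalogue entry. The construct is used for simultaneous Cas9 targeting of these two loci from a single plasmid.
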