Features (pLannotate 1.2.2; 13 found; start..end, strand, type, name):
     22..249     +  terminator     CYC1 terminator (fragment): S. cerevisiae CYC1; transcription terminator for CYC1
    490..1350    -  CDS            AmpR: β-lactamase; bla; confers resistance to ampicillin, carbenicillin, and related antibiotics
   1351..1455    -  promoter       AmpR promoter: bla
   1558..2146    +  rep_origin     ori: high-copy-number ColE1/pMB1/pBR322/pUC origin of replication
   2310..3887    +  gene           hphMX6: yeast selectable marker conferring hygromycin resistance
   4292..4311    +  CDS            SV40 NLS (fragment): nuclear localization signal of SV40 (simian virus 40) large T antigen
   4313..8413    +  CDS            Cas9: Cas9 (Csn1) endonuclease from the Streptococcus pyogenes Type II CRISPR/Cas system generates RNA-guided double strand breaks in DNA
   8417..8436    +  CDS            SV40 NLS (fragment): nuclear localization signal of SV40 (simian virus 40) large T antigen
   9356..10022   +  promoter       GAP promoter: S. cerevisiae TDH3; promoter for glyceraldehyde-3-phosphate dehydrogenase
  10022..10070   +  ncRNA          Hammerhead 1: Accession: RF00163 - Hammerhead ribozyme (type I)
  10086..10161   +  misc_RNA       gRNA scaffold: guide RNA scaffold for the Streptococcus pyogenes CRISPR/Cas9 system
  10249..10273   +  misc_RNA       sTRSV HHRz (fragment): hammerhead ribozyme from the tobacco ringspot virus satellite RNA (Khvorova et al., 2003)
  10307..10382   +  misc_RNA       gRNA scaffold: guide RNA scaffold for the Streptococcus pyogenes CRISPR/Cas9 system
>Addgene plasmid #107269 | pUDP123 | addgene full sequence | sequence record 208617 | Addgene NGS Result
GCCCCTTTTCCTTTGTCGATATCATGTAATTAGTTATGTCACGCTTACATTCACGCCCTCCCCCCACATC
CGCTCTAACCGAAAAGGAAGGAGTTAGACAACCTGAAGTCTAGGTCCCTATTTATTTTTTTATAGTTATG
TTAGTATTAAGAACGTTATTTATATTTCAAATTTTTCTTTTTTTTCTGTACAAACGCGTGTACGCATGTA
ACATTATACTGAAAACCTTGCTTGAGAAGGTTTTGGGACAAGCTTACGTCTCACGGATCGTATATGCCGT
AGCGACAATCTAAGAACTATGCGAGGACACGCTAGCAGCTGTATTCACGTAGACGGATAGGTATAGCCAG
ACATCAGCAGCATACTTCGGGAACCGTAGGCCACCGAGCGGCCGCGATTATCAAAAAGGATCTTCACCTA
GATCCTTTTAAATTAAAAATGAAGTTTTAAATCAATCTAAAGTATATATGAGTAAACTTGGTCTGACAGT
TACCAATGCTTAATCAGTGAGGCACCTATCTCAGCGATCTGTCTATTTCGTTCATCCATAGTTGCCTGAC
TCCCCGTCGTGTAGATAACTACGATACGGGAGGGCTTACCATCTGGCCCCAGTGCTGCAATGATACCGCG
GGACCCACGCTCACCGGCTCCAGATTTATCAGCAATAAACCAGCCAGCCGGAAGGGCCGAGCGCAGAAGT
GGTCCTGCAACTTTATCCGCCTCCATCCAGTCTATTAATTGTTGCCGGGAAGCTAGAGTAAGTAGTTCGC
CAGTTAATAGTTTGCGCAACGTTGTTGCCATTGCTACAGGCATCGTGGTGTCACGCTCGTCGTTTGGTAT
GGCTTCATTCAGCTCCGGTTCCCAACGATCAAGGCGAGTTACATGATCCCCCATGTTGTGCAAAAAAGCG
GTTAGCTCCTTCGGTCCTCCGATCGTTGTCAGAAGTAAGTTGGCCGCAGTGTTATCACTCATGGTTATGG
CAGCACTGCATAATTCTCTTACTGTCATGCCATCCGTAAGATGCTTTTCTGTGACTGGTGAGTACTCAAC
CAAGTCATTCTGAGAATAGTGTATGCGGCGACCGAGTTGCTCTTGCCCGGCGTCAATACGGGATAATACC
GCGCCACATAGCAGAACTTTAAAAGTGCTCATCATTGGAAAACGTTCTTCGGGGCGAAAACTCTCAAGGA
TCTTACCGCTGTTGAGATCCAGTTCGATGTAACCCACTCGTGCACCCAACTGATCTTCAGCATCTTTTAC
TTTCACCAGCGTTTCTGGGTGAGCAAAAACAGGAAGGCAAAATGCCGCAAAAAAGGGAATAAGGGCGACA
CGGAAATGTTGAATACTCATACTCTTCCTTTTTCAATATTATTGAAGCATTTATCAGGGTTATTGTCTCA
TGAGCGGATACATATTTGAATGTATTTAGAAAAATAAACAAATAGGGGTTCCGCGCACATTTCCCCGAAA
AGTGCCACCTGTCATGACCAAAATCCCTTAACGTGAGTTTTCGTTCCACTGAGCGTCAGACCCCGTAGAA
AAGATCAAAGGATCTTCTTGAGATCCTTTTTTTCTGCGCGTAATCTGCTGCTTGCAAACAAAAAAACCAC
CGCTACCAGCGGTGGTTTGTTTGCCGGATCAAGAGCTACCAACTCTTTTTCCGAAGGTAACTGGCTTCAG
CAGAGCGCAGATACCAAATACTGTTCTTCTAGTGTAGCCGTAGTTAGGCCACCACTTCAAGAACTCTGTA
GCACCGCCTACATACCTCGCTCTGCTAATCCTGTTACCAGTGGCTGCTGCCAGTGGCGATAAGTCGTGTC
TTACCGGGTTGGACTCAAGACGATAGTTACCGGATAAGGCGCAGCGGTCGGGCTGAACGGGGGGTTCGTG
CACACAGCCCAGCTTGGAGCGAACGACCTACACCGAACTGAGATACCTACAGCGTGAGCTATGAGAAAGC
GCCACGCTTCCCGAAGGGAGAAAGGCGGACAGGTATCCGGTAAGCGGCAGGGTCGGAACAGGAGAGCGCA
CGAGGGAGCTTCCAGGGGGAAACGCCTGGTATCTTTATAGTCCTGTCGGGTTTCGCCACCTCTGACTTGA
GCGTCGATTTTTGTGATGCTCGTCAGGGGGGCGGAGCCTATGGAAAAACGCCAGCAACGCGGCCTTTTTA
CGGTTCCTGGCCTTTTGCTGGCCTTTTGCTCACATGTTCTTTCCTGCGTTATCCCCTGATTCTGTGGATA
ACCGTGCGGACTATATGTGAAGGCATGGCTATGGCACGGCAGACATTCCGCCAGATCATCAATAGGCACG
ACATGGAGGCCCAGAATACCCTCCTTGACAGTCTTGACGTGCGCAGCTCAGGGGCATGATGTGACTGTCG
CCCGTACATTTAGCCCATACATCCCCATGTATAATCATTTGCATCCATACATTTTGATGGCCGCACGGCG
CGAAGCAAAAATTACGGCTCCTCGCTGCAGACCTGCGAGCAGGGAAACGCTCCCCTCACAGACGCGTTGA
ATTGTCCCCACGCCGCGCCCCTGTAGAGAAATATAAAAGGTTAGGATTTGCCACTGAGGTTCTTCTTTCA
TATACTTCCTTTTAAAATCTTGCTAGGATACAGTTCTCACATCACATCCGAACATAAACAAGGATCCATG
GGTAAAAAGCCTGAACTCACCGCGACGTCTGTCGAGAAGTTTCTGATCGAAAAGTTCGACAGCGTGTCCG
ACCTGATGCAGCTCTCGGAGGGCGAAGAATCTCGTGCTTTCAGCTTCGATGTAGGAGGGCGTGGATATGT
CCTGCGGGTAAATAGCTGCGCCGATGGTTTCTACAAAGATCGTTATGTTTATCGGCACTTTGCATCGGCC
GCGCTCCCGATTCCGGAAGTGCTTGACATTGGGGAATTTAGCGAGAGCCTGACCTATTGCATCTCCCGCC
GTGCACAGGGTGTCACGTTGCAAGACCTGCCTGAAACCGAACTGCCCGCTGTTCTGCAACCGGTCGCGGA
GGCCATGGATGCGATCGCTGCGGCCGATCTTAGCCAGACGAGCGGGTTCGGCCCATTCGGACCGCAAGGA
ATCGGTCAATACACTACATGGCGTGATTTCATATGCGCGATTGCTGATCCCCATGTGTATCACTGGCAAA
CTGTGATGGACGACACCGTCAGTGCGTCCGTCGCGCAGGCTCTCGATGAGCTGATGCTTTGGGCCGAGGA
CTGCCCCGAAGTCCGGCACCTCGTGCACGCGGATTTCGGCTCCAACAATGTCCTGACGGACAATGGCCGC
ATAACAGCGGTCATTGACTGGAGCGAGGCGATGTTCGGGGATTCCCAATACGAGGTCGCCAACATCTTCT
TCTGGAGGCCGTGGTTGGCTTGTATGGAGCAGCAGACGCGCTACTTCGAGCGGAGGCATCCGGAGCTTGC
AGGATCGCCGCGGCTCCGGGCGTATATGCTCCGCATTGGTCTTGACCAACTCTATCAGAGCTTGGTTGAC
GGCAATTTCGATGATGCAGCTTGGGCGCAGGGTCGATGCGACGCAATCGTCCGATCCGGAGCCGGGACTG
TCGGGCGTACACAAATCGCCCGCAGAAGCGCGGCCGTCTGGACCGATGGCTGTGTAGAAGTACTCGCCGA
TAGTGGAAACCGACGCCCCAGCACTCGTCCGAGGGCAAAGGAATAACTCGAGGACAATAAAAAGATTCTT
GTTTTCAAGAACTTGTCATTTGTATAGTTTTTTTATATTGTAGTTGTTCTATTTTAATCAAATGTTAGCG
TGATTTATATTTTTTTTCGCCTCGACATCATCTGCCCAGATGCGAAGTTAAGTGCGCAGAAAGTAATATC
ATGCGTCAATCGTATGTGAATGCTGGTCGCTATACTGGAGCTCTCGAGAACCCTCACCTTTCGAGAGGAC
GATGCCCGTGTCTAAATGATTCGACCAGCCTAAGAATGTTCAACAATCTATAATCAGTCCATAGTCAACA
AGAGCCCTCAAAGTTGATATCGTTTAGTGATCTCCCTCGAGATGAGCGGAGGATGGTTGCTTTTTGGGGA
GCCCTAAGTGGTACGTGCGGCGAGCGGGATGTTTCCCCATTAGGCAAAGGACGACCGGGTAACCCCTCGA
GAAAAAAAATTTTTCGCCGCTAATCTGGTGTTATATAAAGCTCCCCCTGCTCCTGGAATTTTTTTCCTTG
TCAACTCACACCGGAAATCAAGGCATTTCATTCTGAGTAGTTCTTAAAAACATAATCAACAATGGATTAT
AAAGATGACGATGACAAACCTCCAAAAAAGAAGAGAAAGGTCGATAAGAAATACTCAATAGGCTTAGATA
TCGGCACAAATAGCGTCGGATGGGCGGTGATCACTGATGAATATAAGGTTCCGTCTAAAAAGTTCAAGGT
TCTGGGAAATACAGACCGCCACAGTATCAAAAAAAATCTTATAGGGGCTCTTTTATTTGACAGTGGAGAG
ACAGCGGAAGCGACTCGTCTCAAACGGACAGCTCGTAGAAGGTATACACGTCGGAAGAATCGTATTTGTT
ATCTACAGGAGATTTTTTCAAATGAGATGGCGAAAGTAGATGATAGTTTCTTTCATCGACTTGAAGAGTC
TTTTTTGGTGGAAGAAGACAAGAAGCATGAACGTCATCCTATTTTTGGAAATATAGTAGATGAAGTTGCT
TATCATGAGAAATATCCAACTATCTATCATCTGCGAAAAAAATTGGTAGATTCTACTTATAAAGCGGATT
TGCGCTTAATCTATTTGGCCTTAGCGCATATGATTAAGTTTCGTGGTCATTTTTTGATTGAGGGAGATTT
AAATCCTGATAATAGTGATGTGGACAAACTATTTATCCAGTTGGTACAAACCTACAATCAATTATTTGAA
GAAAACCCTATTAACGCAAGTGGAGTAGATGCTAAAGCGATTCTTTCTGCACGATTGAGTAAATCAAGAC
GATTAGAAAATCTCATTGCTCAGCTCCCCGGTGAGAAGAAAAATGGCTTATTTGGGAATCTCATTGCTTT
GTCATTGGGTTTGACCCCTAATTTTAAATCAAATTTTGATTTGGCAGAAGATGCTAAATTACAGCTTTCA
AAAGATACTTACGATGATGATTTAGATAATTTATTGGCGCAAATTGGAGATCAATATGCTGATTTGTTTT
TGGCAGCTAAGAATTTATCAGATGCTATTTTACTTTCAGATATCCTAAGAGTAAATACTGAAATAACTAA
GGCTCCCCTATCAGCTTCAATGATTAAACGCTACGATGAACATCATCAAGACTTGACTCTTTTAAAAGCT
TTAGTTCGACAACAACTTCCAGAAAAGTATAAAGAAATCTTTTTTGATCAATCAAAAAACGGATATGCAG
GTTATATTGATGGGGGAGCTAGCCAAGAAGAATTTTATAAATTTATCAAACCAATTTTAGAAAAAATGGA
TGGTACTGAGGAATTATTGGTGAAACTAAATCGTGAAGATTTGCTGCGCAAGCAACGGACCTTTGACAAC
GGCTCTATTACCCATCAAATTCACTTGGGTGAGCTGCATGCTATTTTGAGAAGACAAGAAGACTTTTATC
CATTTTTAAAAGACAATCGTGAGAAGATTGAAAAAATCTTGACTTTTCGAATTCCTTATTATGTTGGTCC
ATTGGCGCGTGGCAATAGTCGTTTTGCATGGATGACTCGGAAGTCTGAAGAAACAATTACCCCATGGAAT
TTTGAAGAAGTTGTCGATAAAGGTGCTTCAGCTCAATCATTTATTGAACGCATGACAAACTTTGATAAAA
ATCTTCCAAATGAAAAAGTACTACCAAAACATAGTTTGCTTTATGAGTATTTTACGGTTTATAACGAATT
GACAAAGGTCAAATATGTTACTGAAGGAATGCGAAAACCAGCATTTCTTTCAGGTGAACAGAAGAAAGCC
ATTGTTGATTTACTCTTCAAAACAAATCGAAAAGTAACCGTTAAGCAATTAAAAGAAGATTATTTCAAAA
AAATAGAATGTTTTGATAGTGTTGAAATTTCAGGAGTTGAAGATAGATTTAATGCTTCATTAGGTACCTA
CCATGATTTGCTAAAAATTATTAAAGATAAAGATTTTTTGGATAATGAAGAAAATGAAGATATCTTAGAG
GATATTGTTTTAACATTGACCTTATTTGAAGATAGGGAGATGATTGAGGAAAGACTTAAAACATATGCTC
ACCTCTTTGATGATAAGGTGATGAAACAGCTTAAACGTCGCCGTTATACTGGTTGGGGACGTTTGTCTCG
AAAATTGATTAATGGTATTAGGGATAAGCAATCTGGCAAAACAATATTAGATTTTTTGAAATCAGATGGT
TTTGCCAATCGCAATTTTATGCAGCTGATCCATGATGATAGTTTGACATTTAAAGAAGACATTCAAAAAG
CACAAGTGTCTGGACAAGGCGATAGTTTACATGAACATATTGCAAATTTAGCTGGTAGCCCTGCTATTAA
AAAAGGTATTTTACAGACTGTAAAAGTTGTTGATGAATTGGTCAAAGTAATGGGGCGGCATAAGCCAGAA
AATATCGTTATTGAAATGGCACGTGAAAATCAGACAACTCAAAAGGGCCAGAAAAATTCGCGAGAGCGTA
TGAAACGAATCGAAGAAGGTATCAAAGAATTAGGAAGTCAGATTCTTAAAGAGCATCCTGTTGAAAATAC
TCAATTGCAAAATGAAAAGCTCTATCTCTATTATCTCCAAAATGGAAGAGACATGTATGTGGACCAAGAA
TTAGATATTAATCGTTTAAGTGATTATGATGTCGATCACATTGTTCCACAAAGTTTCCTTAAAGACGATT
CAATAGACAATAAGGTCTTAACGCGTTCTGATAAAAATCGTGGTAAATCGGATAACGTTCCAAGTGAAGA
AGTAGTCAAAAAGATGAAAAACTATTGGAGACAACTTCTAAACGCCAAGTTAATCACTCAACGTAAGTTT
GATAATTTAACGAAAGCTGAACGTGGAGGTTTGAGTGAACTTGATAAAGCTGGTTTTATCAAACGCCAAT
TGGTTGAAACTCGCCAAATCACTAAGCATGTGGCACAAATTTTGGATAGTCGCATGAATACTAAATACGA
TGAAAATGATAAACTTATTCGAGAGGTTAAAGTGATTACCTTAAAATCTAAATTAGTTTCTGACTTCCGA
AAAGATTTCCAATTCTATAAAGTACGTGAGATTAACAATTACCATCATGCCCATGATGCGTATCTAAATG
CCGTCGTTGGAACTGCTTTGATTAAGAAATATCCAAAACTTGAATCGGAGTTTGTCTATGGTGATTATAA
AGTTTATGATGTTCGTAAAATGATTGCTAAGTCTGAGCAAGAAATAGGCAAAGCAACCGCAAAATATTTC
TTTTACTCTAATATCATGAACTTCTTCAAAACAGAAATTACACTTGCAAATGGAGAGATTCGCAAACGCC
CTCTAATCGAAACTAATGGGGAAACTGGAGAAATTGTCTGGGATAAAGGGCGAGATTTTGCCACAGTGCG
CAAAGTATTGTCCATGCCCCAAGTCAATATTGTCAAGAAAACAGAAGTACAGACAGGCGGATTCTCCAAG
GAGTCAATTTTACCAAAAAGAAATTCGGACAAGCTTATTGCTCGTAAAAAAGACTGGGATCCAAAAAAAT
ATGGTGGTTTTGATAGTCCAACGGTAGCTTATTCAGTCCTAGTGGTTGCTAAGGTGGAAAAAGGGAAATC
GAAGAAGTTAAAATCCGTTAAAGAGTTACTAGGGATCACAATTATGGAAAGAAGTTCCTTTGAAAAAAAT
CCGATTGACTTTTTAGAAGCTAAAGGATATAAGGAAGTTAAAAAAGACTTAATCATTAAACTACCTAAAT
ATAGTCTTTTTGAGTTAGAAAACGGTCGTAAACGGATGCTGGCTAGTGCCGGAGAATTACAAAAAGGAAA
TGAGCTGGCTCTGCCAAGCAAATATGTGAATTTTTTATATTTAGCTAGTCATTATGAAAAGTTGAAGGGT
AGTCCAGAAGATAACGAACAAAAACAATTGTTTGTGGAGCAGCATAAGCATTATTTAGATGAGATTATTG
AGCAAATCAGTGAATTTTCTAAGCGTGTTATTTTAGCAGATGCCAATTTAGATAAAGTTCTTAGTGCATA
TAACAAACATAGAGACAAACCAATACGTGAACAAGCAGAAAATATTATTCATTTATTTACGTTGACGAAT
CTTGGAGCTCCCGCTGCTTTTAAATATTTTGATACAACAATTGATCGTAAACGATATACGTCTACAAAAG
AAGTTTTAGATGCCACTCTTATCCATCAATCCATCACTGGTCTTTATGAAACACGCATTGATTTGAGTCA
GCTAGGAGGTGACCCTCCAAAAAAGAAGAGAAAGGTCTGAGCGGTTTTGTATAACTAAATAATATTGGAA
ACTAAATACGAATACCCAAATTTTTTATCTAAATTTTGCCGAAAGATTAAAATCTGCAGAGATATCCGAA
ACAGGTAAATGGATGTTTCAATCCCTGTAGTCAGTCAGGAACCCATATTATATTACAGTATTAGTCGCCG
CTTAGGCACGCCTTTAATTAGCAAAATCAAACCTTAAGTGCATATGCCGTATAAGGGAAACTCAAAGAAC
TGGCATCGCAAAAATGAAAACATACGTTGAAACTACGGCAAAGGATTGGTCAGATCGCTTCATACAGGGA
AAGTTCGGCATCAACATCTTTGGATAATATCAGAATGAGAAAGAACAGATACGCAGTACGTTTTTTGGTG
AGCTCTTTGCACTTCTTTAGTTCTTTCCATCAATATCAGTTTTTTAAACTTTTAGGACTAAAAGTGATGT
TTAACTTCAAAATGTTTAAAATTTTGTTCTTCCCGACGTTCATTAAGAATACTAATACACTTTAATAATT
ATTTTAATATTTTGTTCTAAATAATGACTTTTAATTAAAAAAGATAAAATATAAAAACATCATAATAACT
CACCAGAGGTTAAGAACAAAAAAACAAATTAGATATCTGCTAATCCAATATAGTTAAATCAATCTTTCCT
TGGTATAATGGGTATATTACATATATTTCAAGGACCGACACTCCTACCAAATATCTAAAATTTACCATAT
TAACATAACATGTATATAAACGTCAAATCATAATCAGCACTAACGTCTCACGGATCGTATATGCCGTAGC
GACAATCTAAGAACTATGCGAGGACACGCTAGGGCCAAGGCAAAAAGATTCCTTGATTACGTAAGGGAGT
TAGAATCATTTTGAATAAAAAACACGCTTTTTCAGTTCGAGTTTATCATTATCAATACTGCCATTTCAAA
GAATACGTAAATAATTAATAGTAGTGATTTTCCTAACTTTATTTAGTCAAAAAATTAGCCTTTTAATTCT
GCTGTAACCCGTACATGCCCAAAATAGGGGGCGGGTTACACAGAATATATAACATCGTAGGTGTCTGGGT
GAACAGTTTATTCCTGGCATCCACTAAATATAATGGAGCCCGCTTTTTAAGCTGGCATCCAGAAAAAAAA
AGAATCCCAGCACCAAAATATTGTTTTCTTCACCAACCATCAGTTCATAGGTCCATTCTCTTAGCGCAAC
TACAGAGAACAGGGGCACAAACAGGCAAAAAACGGGCACAACCTCAATGGAGTGATGCAACCTGCCTGGA
GTAAATGATGACACAAGGCAATTGACCCACGCATGTATCTATCTCATTTTCTTACACCTTCTATTACCTT
CTGCTCTCTCTGATTTGGAAAAAGCTGAAAAAAAAGGTTGAAACCAGTTCCCTGAAATTATTCCCCTACT
TGACTAATAAGTATATAAAGACGGTAGGTATTGATTGTAATTCTGTAAATCTATTTCTTAAACTTCTTAA
ATTCTACTTTTATAGTTAGTCTTTTTTTTAGTTTTAAAACACCAAGAACTTAGTTTCGAATAAACACACA
TAAACAAACAAATTCCAGCTGATGAGTCCGTGAGGACGAAACGAGTAAGCTCGTCCTGGAATTGATCTGC
TTGGCGTTTTAGAGCTAGAAATAGCAAGTTAAAATAAGGCTAGTCCGTTATCAACTTGAAAAAGTGGCAC
CGAGTCGGTGCTTTTGGCCGGCATGGTCCCAGCCTCCTCGCTGGCGCCGGCTGGGCAACATGCTTCGGCA
TGGCGAATGGGACCATCGTTGGCTGTGCTCTGATGAGTCCGTGAGGACGAAACGAGTAAGCTCGTCAGCA
CAGACCATAGTAACTGGTTTTAGAGCTAGAAATAGCAAGTTAAAATAAGGCTAGTCCGTTATCAACTTGA
AAAAGTGGCACCGAGTCGGTGCTTTTGGCCGGCATGGTCCCAGCCTCCTCGCTGGCGCCGGCTGGGCAAC
ATGCTTCGGCATGGCGAATGGGACACAG
